Addgene plasmid #64649: Luciferase-pcw107-V5
Purpose: (control) when used to produce lentivirus, express physiological levels of insert
Depositing lab: David Sabatini & Kris Wood. Depositing organization: Whitehead Institute for Biomedical Research. Publication: Systematic identification of signaling pathways with potential to confer anticancer drug resistance. Martz CA, Ottina KA, Singleton KR, Jasper JS, Wardell SE, Peraza-Penton A, Anderson GR, Winter PS, Wang T, Alley HM, Kwong LN, Cooper ZA, Tetzlaff M, Chen PL, Rathmell JC, Flaherty KT, Wargo JA, McDonnell DP, Sabatini DM, Wood KC. Sci Signal. 2014 Dec 23;7(357):ra121. doi: 10.1126/scisignal.aaa1877. PubMed 25538079.
Backbone
  Vector backbone: pcw107 (V5)
  Backbone manufacturer: John Doench/Kathleen Ottina
  Backbone size w/o insert (bp): 9240
  Vector type: Lentiviral
  Selectable markers: Puromycin
Growth in bacteria
  Bacterial resistance: Ampicillin, 100 μg/mL
  Growth temperature: 37°C
  Growth strain: Stbl3
  Copy number: Unknown
Gene/Insert
  Gene/Insert name: n/a
  Insert size (bp): 1647
  Promoter: PGK
  Tag / fusion protein: V5 (C terminal on backbone)
  Cloning method: Gateway Cloning
  Sequencing primers: 5′ hPGK-F; 3′ WPRE-R
Resource information
  A portion of this plasmid was derived from a plasmid made by: David Root (Addgene plasmid # 25894)
Terms and licenses: Academic/Nonprofit Terms; Industry Terms: Not Available to Industry
Depositor comments: TCGA (N-term barcode, 17 nt upstream of CDS start). Working name: CTK-X2-V5
How to cite: Luciferase-pcw107-V5 was a gift from David Sabatini & Kris Wood (Addgene plasmid # 64649 ; http://n2t.net/addgene:64649 ; RRID:Addgene_64649)
