[The description below was written by a language model from this plasmid's Addgene catalogue record.]
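Description:
Luciferase-pcw107-V5 is a lentiviral expression plasmid built on the pcw107 (V5) backbone, which is about 9.2 kb without insert. It is propagated in bacteria under ampicillin selection, using a recombination-deficient strain of the kind commonly chosen to keep lentiviral repeat sequences stable. Transduced mammalian cells are selected with puromycin. The record does not state the plasmid's copy number, and no feature table is provided, so the exact arrangement of LTRs, packaging signal and the puromycin cassette cannot be confirmed here. The use of a WPRE-directed sequencing primer implies that a WPRE, a post-transcriptional element that boosts transcript stability and expression, lies downstream of the insert.

The gene/insert name field is left as "n/a", but the plasmid name and the roughly 1.65 kb insert size indicate a luciferase open reading frame; the record does not say which luciferase. It was introduced by Gateway recombination and is driven by the PGK promoter, a moderate-strength constitutive promoter, in keeping with the stated aim of expressing inserts at physiological rather than strongly overexpressed levels. The backbone supplies a C-terminal V5 epitope tag, allowing detection of the product with anti-V5 antibodies. The depositor also notes a short four-nucleotide barcode placed 17 nt upstream of the coding sequence start, which serves to identify the construct.

The plasmid is described as a control. Packaged into lentivirus, it delivers an inert reporter protein for comparison with signalling-pathway constructs in the same vector series, which was used in a systematic study of pathways able to confer anticancer drug resistance. Part of the plasmid derives from an earlier deposited plasmid.
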