>Addgene plasmid #64649 | Luciferase-pcw107-V5 | depositor partial sequence | sequence record 108718 | Depositor Insert Sequence
ATGGAAGACGCCAAAAACATAAAGAAAGGCCCGGCGCCATTCTATCCGCTGGAAGATGGAACCGCTGGAG
AGCAACTGCATAAGGCTATGAAGAGATACGCCCTGGTTCCTGGAACAATTGCTTTTACAGATGCACATAT
CGAGGTGGACATCACTTACGCTGAGTACTTCGAAATGTCCGTTCGGTTGGCAGAAGCTATGAAACGATAT
GGGCTGAATACAAATCACAGAATCGTCGTATGCAGTGAAAACTCTCTTCAATTCTTTATGCCGGTGTTGG
GCGCGTTATTTATCGGAGTTGCAGTTGCGCCCGCGAACGACATTTATAATGAACGTGAATTGCTCAACAG
TATGGGCATTTCGCAGCCTACCGTGGTGTTCGTTTCCAAAAAGGGGTTGCAAAAAATTTTGAACGTGCAA
AAAAAGCTCCCAATCATCCAAAAAATTATTATCATGGATTCTAAAACGGATTACCAGGGATTTCAGTCGA
TGTACACGTTCGTCACATCTCATCTACCTCCCGGTTTTAATGAATACGATTTTGTGCCAGAGTCCTTCGA
TAGGGACAAGACAATTGCACTGATCATGAACTCCTCTGGATCTACTGGTCTGCCTAAAGGTGTCGCTCTG
CCTCATAGAACTGCCTGCGTGAGATTCTCGCATGCCAGAGATCCTATTTTTGGCAATCAAATCATTCCGG
ATACTGCGATTTTAAGTGTTGTTCCATTCCATCACGGTTTTGGAATGTTTACTACACTCGGATATTTGAT
ATGTGGATTTCGAGTCGTCTTAATGTATAGATTTGAAGAAGAGCTGTTTCTGAGGAGCCTTCAGGATTAC
AAGATTCAAAGTGCGCTGCTGGTGCCAACCCTATTCTCCTTCTTCGCCAAAAGCACTCTGATTGACAAAT
ACGATTTATCTAATTTACACGAAATTGCTTCTGGTGGCGCTCCCCTCTCTAAGGAAGTCGGGGAAGCGGT
TGCCAAGAGGTTCCATCTGCCAGGTATCAGGCAAGGATATGGGCTCACTGAGACTACATCAGCTATTCTG
ATTACACCCGAGGGGGATGATAAACCGGGCGCGGTCGGTAAAGTTGTTCCATTTTTTGAAGCGAAGGTTG
TGGATCTGGATACCGGGAAAACGCTGGGCGTTAATCAAAGAGGCGAACTGTGTGTGAGAGGTCCTATGAT
TATGTCCGGTTATGTAAACAATCCGGAAGCGACCAACGCCTTGATTGACAAGGATGGATGGCTACATTCT
GGAGACATAGCTTACTGGGACGAAGACGAACACTTCTTCATCGTTGACCGCCTGAAGTCTCTGATTAAGT
ACAAAGGCTATCAGGTGGCTCCCGCTGAATTGGAATCCATCTTGCTCCAACACCCCAACATCTTCGACGC
AGGTGTCGCAGGTCTTCCCGACGATGACGCCGGTGAACTTCCCGCCGCCGTTGTTGTTTTGGAGCACGGA
AAGACGATGACGGAAAAAGAGATCGTGGATTACGTCGCCAGTCAAGTAACAACCGCGAAAAAGTTGCGCG
GAGGAGTTGTGTTTGTGGACGAAGTACCGAAAGGTCTTACCGGAAAACTCGACGCAAGAAAAATCAGAGA
GATCCTCATAAAGGCCAAGAAGGGCGGAAAGATCTGA
