>Addgene plasmid #64649 | Luciferase-pcw107-V5 | addgene partial sequence | sequence record 110904 | hPGK-F 5'-GTGTTCCGCATTCTGCAAG-3'
TCACCGACCTCTCTCCCCAGGGGCTAGCATCGATGGATCAACAAGTTTGTACAAAAAAGTTGGCTCGAGC
GGCGGCGGCACCATGGAAGACGCCAAAAACATAAAGAAAGGCCCGGCGCCATTCTATCCGCTGGAAGATG
GAACCGCTGGAGAGCAACTGCATAAGGCTATGAAGAGATACGCCCTGGTTCCTGGAACAATTGCTTTTAC
AGATGCACATATCGAGGTGGACATCACTTACGCTGAGTACTTCGAAATGTCCGTTCGGTTGGCAGAAGCT
ATGAAACGATATGGGCTGAATACAAATCACAGAATCGTCGTATGCAGTGAAAACTCTCTTCAATTCTTTA
TGCCGGTGTTGGGCGCGTTATTTATCGGAGTTGCAGTTGCGCCCGCGAACGACATTTATAATGAACGTGA
ATTGCTCAACAGTATGGGCATTTCGCAGCCTACCGTGGTGTTCGTTTCCAAAAAGGGGTTGCAAAAAATT
TTGAACGTGCAAAAAAAGCTCCCAATCATCCAAAAAATTATTATCATGGATTCTAAAACGGATTACCAGG
GATTTCAGTCGATGTACACGTTCGTCACATCTCATCTACCTCCCGGTTTTAATGAATACGATTTTGTGCC
AGAGTCCTTCGATAGGGACAAGACAATTGCACTGATCATGAACTCCTCTGGATCTACTGGTCTGCCTAAA
GGTGTCGCTCTGCCTCATAGAACTGCCTGCGTGAGATTCTCGCATGCCAGAGATCCTA
