>Addgene plasmid #64649 | Luciferase-pcw107-V5 | addgene partial sequence | sequence record 110905 | WPRE-R 5'-CATAGCGTAAAAGGAGCAACA-3'
GTAATCCAGAGGTTGATTGTCGACTTAACGCGGTCATTACTACGTAGAATCGAGACCGAGGAGAGGGTTA
GGGATAGGCTTACCACCGGTAACCACTTTGTACAAGAAAGTTGGCAAGATCTTTCCGCCCTTCTTGGCCT
TTATGAGGATCTCTCTGATTTTTCTTGCGTCGAGTTTTCCGGTAAGACCTTTCGGTACTTCGTCCACAAA
CACAACTCCTCCGCGCAACTTTTTCGCGGTTGTTACTTGACTGGCGACGTAATCCACGATCTCTTTTTCC
GTCATCGTCTTTCCGTGCTCCAAAACAACAACGGCGGCGGGAAGTTCACCGGCGTCATCGTCGGGAAGAC
CTGCGACACCTGCGTCGAAGATGTTGGGGTGTTGGAGCAAGATGGATTCCAATTCAGCGGGAGCCACCTG
ATAGCCTTTGTACTTAATCAGAGACTTCAGGCGGTCAACGATGAAGAAGTGTTCGTCTTCGTCCCAGTAA
GCTATGTCTCCAGAATGTAGCCATCCATCCTTGTCAATCAAGGCGTTGGTCGCTTCCGGATTGTTTACAT
AACCGGACATAATCATAGGACCTCTCACACACAGTTCGCCTCTTTGATTAACGCCCAGCGTTTTCCCGGT
ATCCAGATCCACAACCTTCGCTTC
